Addgene plasmid #164271: Nup54 no FG-mEGFP494(2)
Purpose: Mammalian expression of Nup54 without the FG-Nup domain, with mEGFP (missing the first 5 amino acids) at amino acid position 494 with a rigid alpha helix of 7 amino acids at the carboxyl end of mEGFP
Depositing lab: Sanford Simon. Depositing organization: Rockefeller University. Publication: Conformation of the nuclear pore in living cells is modulated by transport state. Pulupa J, Prior H, Johnson DS, Simon SM. Elife. 2020 Dec 21;9. pii: 60654. doi: 10.7554/eLife.60654. PubMed 33346731.
Backbone
  Vector backbone: unspecified
  Total vector size (bp): 5973
  Vector type: Mammalian Expression
Growth in bacteria
  Bacterial resistance: Kanamycin, 50 μg/mL
  Growth temperature: 37°C
  Growth strain: DH5alpha
  Copy number: High Copy
Gene/Insert
  Gene/Insert name: Nup54
  Species: H. sapiens (human)
  Mutation: deleted the FG region of Nup54
  GenBank ID: 53371
  Entrez Gene: NUP54
  Promoter: CMV
  Tag / fusion protein: mEGFP (C terminal on insert)
  Cloning method: Gibson Cloning
  Sequencing primers: 5′ CMV Forward
Terms and licenses: Academic/Nonprofit Terms; Industry Terms: Not Available to Industry
How to cite: Nup54 no FG-mEGFP494(2) was a gift from Sanford Simon (Addgene plasmid # 164271 ; http://n2t.net/addgene:164271 ; RRID:Addgene_164271)
