[The description below was written by a language model from this plasmid's Addgene catalogue record and pLannotate feature annotations shown in this document.]
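Description:
Nup54 no FG-mEGFP494(2) is a 5,973 bp mammalian expression plasmid encoding the nuclear pore protein Nup54 without its FG-repeat domain, fused to monomeric EGFP. The backbone is not named in the record. The annotated layout resembles a standard fluorescent-protein fusion vector: a high-copy ColE1/pUC-type origin for propagation in E. coli, an f1 origin, and a Tn5 NeoR/KanR cassette. That cassette is driven by tandem bacterial (AmpR-type) and SV40 early promoters and terminated by an HSV TK polyadenylation signal. It gives kanamycin selection in bacteria and could in principle support G418 selection in mammalian cells. Short annotated fragments of ble, SV40 large T antigen and bGH poly(A) appear to be backbone remnants rather than functional parts.

The expression unit consists of the CMV immediate-early enhancer and promoter, a residual multiple cloning site, the truncated Nup54 coding sequence, mEGFP and an SV40 poly(A) signal. According to the record, mEGFP lacks its first five amino acids, is joined at Nup54 amino acid position 494, and carries a rigid seven-residue alpha helix at its carboxyl end. This design suggests the fluorophore is meant to be held rigidly relative to the nucleoporin rather than tethered by a flexible linker. The catalogue lists the insert as human, whereas the automated annotation matched the coding region to the rat Nup54 protein entry; this discrepancy cannot be resolved from the information given. The associated publication concerns nuclear pore conformation in living cells, so the construct presumably serves as a live-cell fluorescent probe of nuclear pore structure, with the FG deletion allowing comparison with full-length versions.
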