Features (pLannotate 1.2.2; 15 found; start..end, strand, type, name):
     61..364     +  enhancer       CMV enhancer: human cytomegalovirus immediate early enhancer
    365..568     +  promoter       CMV promoter: human cytomegalovirus (CMV) immediate early promoter
    591..671     +  misc_feature   MCS: multiple cloning site
    683..1822    +  CDS            Nup54 (fragment): NUP54_RAT - Experimental evidence at protein level: Swiss-Prot protein existence level 1. Component of the nuclear pore complex, a complex required for the trafficking across the nuclear membrane. From Rattus norvegicus (Rat).
   1835..2545    +  CDS            mEGFP: mEGFP is a basic (constitutively fluorescent) green fluorescent protein published in 2002, derived from Aequorea victoria. It has moderate acid sensitivity.
   2655..2738    +  CDS            large T antigen (fragment): large T antigen from SV40 (simian virus 40)
   2761..2882    +  polyA_signal   SV40 poly(A) signal: SV40 polyadenylation signal
   2916..3344    -  rep_origin     f1 ori (sequence partly withheld): f1 bacteriophage origin of replication; arrow indicates direction of (+) strand synthesis
   3371..3475    +  promoter       AmpR promoter: bla
   3477..3834    +  promoter       SV40 promoter: SV40 enhancer and early promoter
   3869..4663    +  CDS            NeoR/KanR: aminoglycoside phosphotransferase from Tn5; aph(3')-II (or nptII); confers resistance to neomycin, kanamycin, and G418 (Geneticin®)
   4684..4836    +  CDS            ble (fragment): BLE_KLEPN - Experimental evidence at protein level: Swiss-Prot protein existence level 1. Binding protein with a strong affinity to the bleomycin family of antibiotics. Binds to CL990; an antimitotic-antibiotic compound. From Klebsiella pneumoniae.
   4895..4942    +  polyA_signal   HSV TK poly(A) signal: herpes simplex virus thymidine kinase polyadenylation signal (Cole and Stacy, 1985)
   5033..5049    -  polyA_signal   bGH poly(A) signal (fragment): bovine growth hormone polyadenylation signal
   5271..5859    +  rep_origin     ori: high-copy-number ColE1/pMB1/pBR322/pUC origin of replication
>Addgene plasmid #164271 | Nup54 no FG-mEGFP494(2) | addgene full sequence | sequence record 325399 | Addgene NGS Result
TAGTTATTAATAGTAATCAATTACGGGGTCATTAGTTCATAGCCCATATATGGAGTTCCGCGTTACATAA
CTTACGGTAAATGGCCCGCCTGGCTGACCGCCCAACGACCCCCGCCCATTGACGTCAATAATGACGTATG
TTCCCATAGTAACGCCAATAGGGACTTTCCATTGACGTCAATGGGTGGAGTATTTACGGTAAACTGCCCA
CTTGGCAGTACATCAAGTGTATCATATGCCAAGTACGCCCCCTATTGACGTCAATGACGGTAAATGGCCC
GCCTGGCATTATGCCCAGTACATGACCTTATGGGACTTTCCTACTTGGCAGTACATCTACGTATTAGTCA
TCGCTATTACCATGGTGATGCGGTTTTGGCAGTACATCAATGGGCGTGGATAGCGGTTTGACTCACGGGG
ATTTCCAAGTCTCCACCCCATTGACGTCAATGGGAGTTTGTTTTGGCACCAAAATCAACGGGACTTTCCA
AAATGTCGTAACAACTCCGCCCCATTGACGCAAATGGGCGGTAGGCGTGTACGGTGGGAGGTCTATATAA
GCAGAGCTGGTTTAGTGAACCGTCAGATCCGCTAGCGCTACCGGACTCAGATCTCGAGCTCAAGCTTCGA
ATTCTGCAGTCGACGGTACCGCGGGCCCGGGATCCACCGGTCCCGCGACATGGCGCAGTCCAACCAACTC
ATCAACACTGCCAGCGCTCTTTCTGCTCCAACGCTATTGGGGGATGAGAGAGATGCCATCTTGGCAAAGT
GGAACCAGTTGCAGGCCTTCTGGGGAACAGGAAAAGGATATTTCAATAATAACATTCCTCCAGTGGAGTT
TACACAGGAAAACCCCTTTTGCCGATTTAAGGCTGTCGGTTACAGTTGTATGCCCAATAACAAAGATGAA
GATGGACTAGTGGTTCTAATTTTCAACAAAAAAGAAACAGATATTAGAAGCCAACAACAGCAGTTGGTAG
AATCATTGCATAAAGTTCTGGGAGGAAACCAGACCCTCACTGTCAATGTGGAGGGCATTAAGACACTGCC
CGACGATCAGACAGAAGTTGTCATTTACATTGTTGAGCGCTCTCCAAATGGCACCTCGAGAAGAGTTCCA
GCGACAACGCTGTATGCCCACTTTGAGCAAGCCAACATTAAAACACAGCTTCAGCAGCTTGGCGTGACCC
TTTCTATGACCAGAACAGAGCTGTCTCCTGCTCAGATCAAGCAGCTCCTACAGAACCCTCCTGCTGGTGT
TGATCCCATTATTTGGGAACAGGCCAAGGTGGATAACCCGGATTCTGAAAAATTAATTCCTGTTCCAATG
GTGGGTTTCAAAGAATTGCTTCGAAGACTGAAGGTTCAAGACCAGATGACTAAGCAGCACCAGACCAGAT
TAGATATCATATCTGAAGATATTAGTGAACTGCAAAAGAATCAAACTACAACTATGGCCAAAATAGCACA
ATACAAGAGGAAACTGATGGATCTCTCACACAGAACCTTACAGGTCCTAATCAAGCAGGAAATCCAGAGG
AAGAGTGGCTATGCCATCCAGGCTGAGGAAGAACAGTTGCGGGTTCAGCTAGATACGATTCAAGGAGAGC
TGAATGCACCCACTCAGTTCAAAGGTCGACTGAATGAACTGATGTCCCAGATCAGGATGCAGAATCATTT
TGGAGCTGTGAAATCTGAAGAAAAGTATTACATAGATGCAGACCTATTACGAGAGATCAAGCAGCATTTG
AAACAGCAACAGGAAGGCCTTAGCCACCTGATTAGCATCATAAAAGACGACCTGGAAGATATCAAGCTGG
TAGCAGAAGCTGCTGCAAAGGAGGAGGAGCTGTTCACCGGGGTGGTGCCCATCCTGGTCGAGCTGGACGG
CGACGTAAACGGCCACAAGTTCAGCGTGTCCGGCGAGGGCGAGGGCGATGCCACCTACGGCAAGCTGACC
CTGAAGTTCATCTGCACCACCGGCAAGCTGCCCGTGCCCTGGCCCACCCTCGTGACCACCCTGACCTACG
GCGTGCAGTGCTTCAGCCGCTACCCCGACCACATGAAGCAGCACGACTTCTTCAAGTCCGCCATGCCCGA
AGGCTACGTCCAGGAGCGCACCATCTTCTTCAAGGACGACGGCAACTACAAGACCCGCGCCGAGGTGAAG
TTCGAGGGCGACACCCTGGTGAACCGCATCGAGCTGAAGGGCATCGACTTCAAGGAGGACGGCAACATCC
TGGGGCACAAGCTGGAGTACAACTACAACAGCCACAACGTCTATATCATGGCCGACAAGCAGAAGAACGG
CATCAAGGTGAACTTCAAGATCCGCCACAACATCGAGGACGGCAGCGTGCAGCTCGCCGACCACTACCAG
CAGAACACCCCCATCGGCGACGGCCCCGTGCTGCTGCCCGACAACCACTACCTGAGCACCCAGTCCAAGC
TGAGCAAAGACCCCAACGAGAAGCGCGATCACATGGTCCTGCTGGAGTTCGTGACCGCCGCCGGGATCAC
TCTCGGCATGGACGAGCTGTACAAGGAGCATGGACTGAATGAGACCATCCACAGCAGAGGCGGGGTCTTT
AGCTGACCATTGCGCTGTCCAGAGGTTCATAAAGCTGTGTACAAGTAAAGCGGCCGCGACTCTAGATCAT
AATCAGCCATACCACATTTGTAGAGGTTTTACTTGCTTTAAAAAACCTCCCACACCTCCCCCTGAACCTG
AAACATAAAATGAATGCAATTGTTGTTGTTAACTTGTTTATTGCAGCTTATAATGGTTACAAATAAAGCA
ATAGCATCACAAATTTCACAAATAAAGCATTTTTTTCACTGCATTCTAGTTGTGGTTTGTCCAAACTCAT
CAATGTATCTTAAGGCGTAAATTGTAAGCGTTAATATTTTGTTAAAATTCGCGTTAAATTTTTGTTAAAT
CAGCTCATTTTTTAACCAATAGGCCGAAATCGGCAAAATCCCTTATAAATCAAAAGAATAGACCGAGATA
GGGT
[37 nt withheld, positions 3015-3051]
AAAGAACGTGGACTCCAACGTCAAAGG
[49 nt withheld, positions 3079-3127]
T
[91 nt withheld, positions 3129-3219]
G
[124 nt withheld, positions 3221-3344]
CAGGTGGCACTTTTCGGGGAAATGTGCGCGGAACCCCTATTTGTTTATTTTTCTAAATACATTCAAATAT
GTATCCGCTCATGAGACAATAACCCTGATAAATGCTTCAATAATATTGAAAAAGGAAGAGTCCTGAGGCG
GAAAGAACCAGCTGTGGAATGTGTGTCAGTTAGGGTGTGGAAAGTCCCCAGGCTCCCCAGCAGGCAGAAG
TATGCAAAGCATGCATCTCAATTAGTCAGCAACCAGGTGTGGAAAGTCCCCAGGCTCCCCAGCAGGCAGA
AGTATGCAAAGCATGCATCTCAATTAGTCAGCAACCATAGTCCCGCCCCTAACTCCGCCCATCCCGCCCC
TAACTCCGCCCAGTTCCGCCCATTCTCCGCCCCATGGCTGACTAATTTTTTTTATTTATGCAGAGGCCGA
GGCCGCCTCGGCCTCTGAGCTATTCCAGAAGTAGTGAGGAGGCTTTTTTGGAGGCCTAGGCTTTTGCAAA
GATCGATCAAGAGACAGGATGAGGATCGTTTCGCATGATTGAACAAGATGGATTGCACGCAGGTTCTCCG
GCCGCTTGGGTGGAGAGGCTATTCGGCTATGACTGGGCACAACAGACAATCGGCTGCTCTGATGCCGCCG
TGTTCCGGCTGTCAGCGCAGGGGCGCCCGGTTCTTTTTGTCAAGACCGACCTGTCCGGTGCCCTGAATGA
ACTGCAAGACGAGGCAGCGCGGCTATCGTGGCTGGCCACGACGGGCGTTCCTTGCGCAGCTGTGCTCGAC
GTTGTCACTGAAGCGGGAAGGGACTGGCTGCTATTGGGCGAAGTGCCGGGGCAGGATCTCCTGTCATCTC
ACCTTGCTCCTGCCGAGAAAGTATCCATCATGGCTGATGCAATGCGGCGGCTGCATACGCTTGATCCGGC
TACCTGCCCATTCGACCACCAAGCGAAACATCGCATCGAGCGAGCACGTACTCGGATGGAAGCCGGTCTT
GTCGATCAGGATGATCTGGACGAAGAGCATCAGGGGCTCGCGCCAGCCGAACTGTTCGCCAGGCTCAAGG
CGAGCATGCCCGACGGCGAGGATCTCGTCGTGACCCATGGCGATGCCTGCTTGCCGAATATCATGGTGGA
AAATGGCCGCTTTTCTGGATTCATCGACTGTGGCCGGCTGGGTGTGGCGGACCGCTATCAGGACATAGCG
TTGGCTACCCGTGATATTGCTGAAGAGCTTGGCGGCGAATGGGCTGACCGCTTCCTCGTGCTTTACGGTA
TCGCCGCTCCCGATTCGCAGCGCATCGCCTTCTATCGCCTTCTTGACGAGTTCTTCTGAGCGGGACTCTG
GGGTTCGAAATGACCGACCAAGCGACGCCCAACCTGCCATCACGAGATTTCGATTCCACCGCCGCCTTCT
ATGAAAGGTTGGGCTTCGGAATCGTTTTCCGGGACGCCGGCTGGATGATCCTCCAGCGCGGGGATCTCAT
GCTGGAGTTCTTCGCCCACCCTAGGGGGAGGCTAACTGAAACACGGAAGGAGACAATACCGGAAGGAACC
CGCGCTATGACGGCAATAAAAAGACAGAATAAAACGCACGGTGTTGGGTCGTTTGTTCATAAACGCGGGG
TTCGGTCCCAGGGCTGGCACTCTGTCGATACCCCACCGAGACCCCATTGGGGCCAATACGCCCGCGTTTC
TTCCTTTTCCCCACCCCACCCCCCAAGTTCGGGTGAAGGCCCAGGGCTCGCAGCCAACGTCGGGGCGGCA
GGCCCTGCCATAGCCTCAGGTTACTCATATATACTTTAGATTGATTTAAAACTTCATTTTTAATTTAAAA
GGATCTAGGTGAAGATCCTTTTTGATAATCTCATGACCAAAATCCCTTAACGTGAGTTTTCGTTCCACTG
AGCGTCAGACCCCGTAGAAAAGATCAAAGGATCTTCTTGAGATCCTTTTTTTCTGCGCGTAATCTGCTGC
TTGCAAACAAAAAAACCACCGCTACCAGCGGTGGTTTGTTTGCCGGATCAAGAGCTACCAACTCTTTTTC
CGAAGGTAACTGGCTTCAGCAGAGCGCAGATACCAAATACTGTTCTTCTAGTGTAGCCGTAGTTAGGCCA
CCACTTCAAGAACTCTGTAGCACCGCCTACATACCTCGCTCTGCTAATCCTGTTACCAGTGGCTGCTGCC
AGTGGCGATAAGTCGTGTCTTACCGGGTTGGACTCAAGACGATAGTTACCGGATAAGGCGCAGCGGTCGG
GCTGAACGGGGGGTTCGTGCACACAGCCCAGCTTGGAGCGAACGACCTACACCGAACTGAGATACCTACA
GCGTGAGCTATGAGAAAGCGCCACGCTTCCCGAAGGGAGAAAGGCGGACAGGTATCCGGTAAGCGGCAGG
GTCGGAACAGGAGAGCGCACGAGGGAGCTTCCAGGGGGAAACGCCTGGTATCTTTATAGTCCTGTCGGGT
TTCGCCACCTCTGACTTGAGCGTCGATTTTTGTGATGCTCGTCAGGGGGGCGGAGCCTATGGAAAAACGC
CAGCAACGCGGCCTTTTTACGGTTCCTGGCCTTTTGCTGGCCTTTTGCTCACATGTTCTTTCCTGCGTTA
TCCCCTGATTCTGTGGATAACCGTATTACCGCCATGCAT
